>Addgene plasmid #165469 | pCMV3Tag8li-hDDX41-HA | addgene full sequence | sequence record 327813 | Addgene NGS Result
CGTTACATAACTTACGGTAAATGGCCCGCCTGGCTGACCGCCCAACGACCCCCGCCCATTGACGTCAATA
ATGACGTATGTTCCCATAGTAACGCCAATAGGGACTTTCCATTGACGTCAATGGGTGGAGTATTTACGGT
AAACTGCCCACTTGGCAGTACATCAAGTGTATCATATGCCAAGTACGCCCCCTATTGACGTCAATGACGG
TAAATGGCCCGCCTGGCATTATGCCCAGTACATGACCTTATGGGACTTTCCTACTTGGCAGTACATCTAC
GTATTAGTCATCGCTATTACCATGGTGATGCGGTTTTGGCAGTACATCAATGGGCGTGGATAGCGGTTTG
ACTCACGGGGATTTCCAAGTCTCCACCCCATTGACGTCAATGGGAGTTTGTTTTGGCACCAAAATCAACG
GGACTTTCCAAAATGTCGTAACAACTCCGCCCCATTGACGCAAATGGGCGGTAGGCGTGTACGGTGGGAG
GTCTATATAAGCAGAGCTGGTTTAGTGAACCGTCAGATCCGCTAGCGATTACGCCAAGCTCGAAATTAAC
CCTCACTAAAGGGAACAAAAGCTGGCTCGACGCCATGGAGGAGTCGGAACCCGAACGGAAGCGGGCTCGC
ACCGACGAGGTGCCTGCCGGAGGAAGCCGCTCCGAGGCGGAAGATGAGGACGACGAGGACTACGTGCCCT
ATGTGCCGTTACGGCAGCGCCGGCAGCTACTGCTCCAGAAGCTGCTGCAGCGAAGACGCAAGGGAGCTGC
GGAGGAAGAGCAGCAGGACAGCGGTAGTGAACCCCGGGGAGATGAGGACGACATCCCGCTAGGCCCTCAG
TCCAACGTCAGCCTCCTGGATCAGCACCAGCACCTTAAAGAGAAGGCTGAAGCGCGCAAAGAGTCTGCCA
AGGAGAAGCAGCTGAAGGAAGAAGAGAAGATCCTGGAGAGTGTTGCCGAGGGCCGAGCATTGATGTCAGT
GAAGGAGATGGCTAAGGGCATTACGTATGATGACCCCATCAAAACCAGCTGGACTCCACCCCGTTATGTT
CTGAGCATGTCTGAAGAGCGACATGAGCGCGTGCGGAAGAAATACCACATCCTGGTGGAGGGAGACGGTA
TCCCACCACCCATCAAGAGCTTCAAGGAAATGAAGTTTCCTGCAGCCATCCTGAGAGGCCTGAAGAAGAA
AGGCATTCACCACCCAACACCCATTCAGATCCAGGGCATCCCCACCATTCTATCTGGCCGTGACATGATA
GGCATCGCTTTCACGGGTTCAGGCAAGACACTGGTGTTCACGTTGCCCGTCATCATGTTCTGCCTGGAAC
AAGAGAAGAGGTTACCCTTCTCAAAGCGCGAGGGGCCCTATGGACTCATCATCTGCCCCTCGCGGGAGCT
GGCCCGGCAGACCCATGGCATCCTGGAGTACTACTGCCGCCTGCTGCAGGAGGACAGCTCACCACTCCTG
CGCTGCGCCCTCTGCATTGGGGGCATGTCCGTGAAAGAGCAGATGGAGACCATCCGACACGGTGTACACA
TGATGGTGGCCACCCCGGGGCGCCTCATGGATTTGCTGCAGAAGAAGATGGTCAGCCTAGACATCTGTCG
CTACCTGGCCCTGGACGAGGCTGACCGCATGATCGACATGGGCTTCGAGGGTGACATCCGTACCATCTTC
TCCTACTTCAAGGGCCAGCGACAGACCCTGCTCTTCAGTGCCACCATGCCGAAGAAGATTCAGAACTTTG
CTAAGAGTGCCCTTGTAAAGCCTGTGACCATCAATGTGGGGCGCGCTGGGGCTGCCAGCCTGGATGTCAT
CCAGGAGGTAGAATATGTGAAGGAGGAGGCCAAGATGGTGTACCTGCTCGAGTGCCTGCAGAAGACACCC
CCGCCTGTACTCATCTTTGCAGAGAAGAAGGCAGACGTGGACGCCATCCACGAGTACCTGCTGCTCAAGG
GGGTTGAGGCCGTAGCCATCCATGGGGGCAAAGACCAGGAGGAACGGACTAAGGCCATCGAGGCATTCCG
GGAGGGCAAGAAGGATGTCCTAGTAGCCACAGACGTTGCCTCCAAGGGCCTGGACTTCCCTGCCATCCAG
CACGTCATCAATTATGACATGCCAGAGGAGATTGAGAACTATGTACACCGGATTGGCCGCACCGGGCGCT
CGGGAAACACAGGCATCGCCACTACCTTCATCAACAAAGCGTGTGATGAGTCAGTGCTGATGGACCTCAA
AGCGCTGCTGCTAGAAGCCAAGCAGAAGGTGCCGCCCGTGCTGCAGGTGCTGCATTGCGGGGATGAGTCC
ATGCTGGACATTGGAGGAGAGCGCGGCTGTGCCTTCTGCGGGGGCCTGGGTCATCGGATCACTGACTGCC
CCAAACTCGAGGCTATGCAGACCAAGCAGGTCAGCAACATCGGTCGCAAGGACTACCTGGCCCACAGCTC
CATGGACTTCGCGGCCGCAATCGATTACCCATACGATGTTCCAGATTACGCTCTTTAGGAATTCTTCGAT
GTCGAGGATTACAAGGATGACGACGATAAGGACTATAAGGACGATGATGACAAGGACTACAAAGATGATG
ACGATAAATAGGGCCCGGTACCTTAATTAATTAAGGTACCAGGTAAGTGTACCCAATTCGCCCTATAGTG
AGTCGTATTACAATTCACTCGATCGGCTCGCTGATCAGCCTCGACTGTGCCTTCTAGTTGCCAGCCATCT
GTTGTTTGCCCCTCCCCCGTGCCTTCCTTGACCCTGGAAGGTGCCACTCCCACTGTCCTTTCCTAATAAA
ATGAGGAAATTGCATCGCATTGTCTGAGTAGGTGTCATTCTATTCTGGGGGGTGGGGTGGGGCAGGACAG
CAAGGGGGAGGATTGGGAAGACAATAGCAGGCATGCTGGGGAACGCGTAAATTGTAAGCGTTAATATTTT
GTTAAAATTCGCGTTAAATTTTTGTTAAATCAGCTCATTTTTTAACCAATAGGCCGAAATCGGCAAAATC
CCTTATAAATCAAAAGAATAGACCGAGATAGGGT
[37 nt withheld, positions 3045-3081]
AAAGAACGTGGACTCCAACGTCAAAGG
[49 nt withheld, positions 3109-3157]
T
[91 nt withheld, positions 3159-3249]
G
[124 nt withheld, positions 3251-3374]
CAGGTGGCACTTTTCGGGGAAATGTGCGCGGAACCCCTATTTGTTTATTTTTCTAAATACATTCAAATAT
GTATCCGCTCATGAGACAATAACCCTGATAAATGCTTCAATAATATTGAAAAAGGAAGAGTATGAGTATT
CAACATTTCCGTGTCGCCCTTATTCCCTTTTTTGCGGCATTTTGCCTTCCTGTTTTTGCTCACCCAGAAA
CGCTGGTGAAAGTAAAAGATGCTGAAGATCAGTTGGGTGCACGAGTGGGTTACATCGAACTGGATCTCAA
CAGCGGTAAGATCCTTGAGAGTTTTCGCCCCGAAGAACGTTTTCCAATGATGAGCACTTTTAAAGTTCTG
CTATGTGGCGCGGTATTATCCCGTATTGACGCCGGGCAAGAGCAACTCGGTCGCCGCATACACTATTCTC
AGAATGACTTGGTTGAGTACTCACCAGTCACAGAAAAGCATCTTACGGATGGCATGACAGTAAGAGAATT
ATGCAGTGCTGCCATAACCATGAGTGATAACACTGCGGCCAACTTACTTCTGACAACGATCGGAGGACCG
AAGGAGCTAACCGCTTTTTTGCACAACATGGGGGATCATGTAACTCGCCTTGATCGTTGGGAACCGGAGC
TGAATGAAGCCATACCAAACGACGAGCGTGACACCACGATGCCTGTAGCAATGGCAACAACGTTGCGCAA
ACTATTAACTGGCGAACTACTTACTCTAGCTTCCCGGCAACAATTAATAGACTGGATGGAGGCGGATAAA
GTTGCAGGACCACTTCTGCGCTCGGCCCTTCCGGCTGGCTGGTTTATTGCTGATAAATCTGGAGCCGGTG
AGCGTGGGTCTCGCGGTATCATTGCAGCACTGGGGCCAGATGGTAAGCCCTCCCGTATCGTAGTTATCTA
CACGACGGGGAGTCAGGCAACTATGGATGAACGAAATAGACAGATCGCTGAGATAGGTGCCTCACTGATT
AAGCATTGGCCTCAGGATTAGTGCTTCATCCCCGTGGCCCGTTGCTCGCGTTTGCTGGCGGTGTCCCCGG
AAGAAATATATTTGCATGTCTTTAGTTCTATGATGACACAAACCCCGCCCAGCGTCTTGTCATTGGCGAA
TTCGAACACGCAGATGCAGTCGGGGCGGCGCGGTCCGAGGTCCACTTCGCATATTAAGGTGACGCGTGTG
GCCTCGAACACCGAGCGACCCTGCAGCGACCCGCTTAACAGCGTCAACAGCGTGCCGCAGATCCCGGGGG
GCAATGAGATATGAAAAAGCCTGAACTCACCGCGACGTCTGTCGAGAAGTTTCTGATCGAAAAGTTCGAC
AGCGTCTCCGACCTGATGCAGCTCTCGGAGGGCGAAGAATCTCGTGCTTTCAGCTTCGATGTAGGAGGGC
GTGGATATGTCCTGCGGGTAAATAGCTGCGCCGATGGTTTCTACAAAGATCGTTATGTTTATCGGCACTT
TGCATCGGCCGCGCTCCCGATTCCGGAAGTGCTTGACATTGGGGAATTCAGCGAGAGCCTGACCTATTGC
ATCTCCCGCCGTGCACAGGGTGTCACGTTGCAAGACCTGCCTGAAACCGAACTGCCCGCTGTTCTGCAGC
CGGTCGCGGAGGCCATGGATGCGATCGCTGCGGCCGATCTTAGCCAGACGAGCGGGTTCGGCCCATTCGG
ACCGCAAGGAATCGGTCAATACACTACATGGCGTGATTTCATATGCGCGATTGCTGATCCCCATGTGTAT
CACTGGCAAACTGTGATGGACGACACCGTCAGTGCGTCCGTCGCGCAGGCTCTCGATGAGCTGATGCTTT
GGGCCGAGGACTGCCCCGAAGTCCGGCACCTCGTGCACGCGGATTTCGGCTCCAACAATGTCCTGACGGA
CAATGGCCGCATAACAGCGGTCATTGACTGGAGCGAGGCGATGTTCGGGGATTCCCAATACGAGGTCGCC
AACATCTTCTTCTGGAGGCCGTGGTTGGCTTGTATGGAGCAGCAGACGCGCTACTTCGAGCGGAGGCATC
CGGAGCTTGCAGGATCGCCGCGGCTCCGGGCGTATATGCTCCGCATTGGTCTTGACCAACTCTATCAGAG
CTTGGTTGACGGCAATTTCGATGATGCAGCTTGGGCGCAGGGTCGATGCGACGCAATCGTCCGATCCGGA
GCCGGGACTGTCGGGCGTACACAAATCGCCCGCAGAAGCGCGGCCGTCTGGACCGATGGCTGTGTAGAAG
TACTCGCCGATAGTGGAAACCGACGCCCCAGCACTCGTCCGGATCGGGAGATGGGGGAGGCTAACTGAAA
CACGGAAGGAGACAATACCGGAAGGAACCCGCGCTATGACGGCAATAAAAAGACAGAATAAAACGCACGG
GTGTTGGGTCGTTTGTTCATAAACGCGGGGTTCGGTCCCAGGGCTGGCACTCTGTCGATACCCCACCGAG
ACCCCATTGGGGCCAATACGCCCGCGTTTCTTCCTTTTCCCCACCCCACCCCCCAAGTTCGGGTGAAGGC
CCAGGGCTCGCAGCCAACGTCGGGGCGGCAGGCCCTGCCATAGCCACTGGCCCCGTGGGTTAGGGACGGG
GTCCCCCATGGGGAATGGTTTATGGTTCGTGGGGGTTATTATTTTGGGCGTTGCGTGGGGTCAGGTCCAC
GACTGGACTGAGCAGACAGACCCATGGTTTTTGGATGGCCTGGGCATGGACCGCATGTACTGGCGCGACA
CGAACACCGGGCGTCTGTGGCTGCCAAACACCCCCGACCCCCAAAAACCACCGCGCGGATTTCTGGCGCC
GCCGGACGAACTAAACCTGACTACGACATCTCTGCCCCTTCTTCGCTGGTACGAGGAGCGCTTTGCCTCA
GGTCATGACCAAAATCCCTTAACGTGAGTTTTCGTTCCACTGAGCGTCAGACCCCGTAGAAAAGATCAAA
GGATCTTCTTGAGATCCTTTTTTTCTGCGCGTAATCTGCTGCTTGCAAACAAAAAAACCACCGCTACCAG
CGGTGGTTTGTTTGCCGGATCAAGAGCTACCAACTCTTTTTCCGAAGGTAACTGGCTTCAGCAGAGCGCA
GATACCAAATACTGTTCTTCTAGTGTAGCCGTAGTTAGGCCACCACTTCAAGAACTCTGTAGCACCGCCT
ACATACCTCGCTCTGCTAATCCTGTTACCAGTGGCTGCTGCCAGTGGCGATAAGTCGTGTCTTACCGGGT
TGGACTCAAGACGATAGTTACCGGATAAGGCGCAGCGGTCGGGCTGAACGGGGGGTTCGTGCACACAGCC
CAGCTTGGAGCGAACGACCTACACCGAACTGAGATACCTACAGCGTGAGCTATGAGAAAGCGCCACGCTT
CCCGAAGGGAGAAAGGCGGACAGGTATCCGGTAAGCGGCAGGGTCGGAACAGGAGAGCGCACGAGGGAGC
TTCCAGGGGGAAACGCCTGGTATCTTTATAGTCCTGTCGGGTTTCGCCACCTCTGACTTGAGCGTCGATT
TTTGTGATGCTCGTCAGGGGGGCGGAGCCTATGGAAAAACGCCAGCAACGCGGCCTTTTTACGGTTCCTG
GCCTTTTGCTGGCCTTTTGCTCACATGTTCTTTCCTGCGTTATCCCCTGATTCTGTGGATAACCGTATTA
CCGCCATGCATTAGTTATTAATAGTAATCAATTACGGGGTCATTAGTTCATAGCCCATATATGGAGTTCC
G
Features (pLannotate 1.2.2; 19 found; start..end, strand, type, name):
      1..304     +  enhancer       CMV enhancer: human cytomegalovirus immediate early enhancer
    305..508     +  promoter       CMV promoter: human cytomegalovirus (CMV) immediate early promoter
    554..572     +  promoter       T3 promoter: promoter for bacteriophage T3 RNA polymerase
    595..2460    +  CDS            DDX41: DDX41_HUMAN - Also known as ABS. Experimental evidence at protein level: Swiss-Prot protein existence level 1. Probable ATP-dependent RNA helicase. Is required during post- transcriptional gene expression. May be involved in pre-mRNA splicing. From Homo sapiens (Human).
   2476..2502    +  CDS            3xHA (fragment): three tandem HA epitope tags
   2527..2598    +  CDS            3xFLAG: three tandem FLAG® epitope tags
   2652..2670    -  promoter       T7 promoter: promoter for bacteriophage T7 RNA polymerase
   2705..2912    +  polyA_signal   bGH poly(A) signal: bovine growth hormone polyadenylation signal
   2946..3374    -  rep_origin     f1 ori (sequence partly withheld): f1 bacteriophage origin of replication; arrow indicates direction of (+) strand synthesis
   3401..3505    +  promoter       AmpR promoter: bla
   3506..4363    +  CDS            AmpR: β-lactamase; bla; confers resistance to ampicillin, carbenicillin, and related antibiotics
   4378..4557    -  CDS            UL24 (fragment): UL24_EHV1 - Protein inferred from homology: Swiss-Prot protein existence level 3. From Equine herpesvirus 1 (strain HVS25A) (EHV-1) (Equine abortion virus).
   4540..4602    +  promoter       Mini-TK promoter: minimal herpes simplex virus (HSV) thymidine kinase promoter
   4645..5682    +  CDS            HygR: hygromycin B phosphotransferase confers resistance to hygromycin
   5724..5772    +  polyA_signal   HSV TK poly(A) signal: herpes simplex virus thymidine kinase polyadenylation signal (Cole and Stacy, 1985)
   5863..5879    -  polyA_signal   bGH poly(A) signal (fragment): bovine growth hormone polyadenylation signal
   5972..6238    +  CDS            gH (fragment): GH_HHV11 - Experimental evidence at protein level: Swiss-Prot protein existence level 1. The heterodimer glycoprotein H-glycoprotein L is required for the fusion of viral and plasma membranes leading to virus entry into the host cell. Following initial binding to host receptor, membrane fusion is mediated by the fusion machinery composed of gB and the heterodimer gH/gL. May also be involved in the fusion between the virion envelope and the outer nuclear membrane during virion morphogenesis. From Human herpesvirus 1 (strain 17) (HHV-1) (Human herpes simplex virus 1).
   6323..6911    +  rep_origin     ori: high-copy-number ColE1/pMB1/pBR322/pUC origin of replication
   7026..7085    +  enhancer       CMV enhancer (fragment): human cytomegalovirus immediate early enhancer
