[The description below was written by a language model from this plasmid's Addgene catalogue record and pLannotate feature annotations shown in this document.]
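Description:
pCMV3Tag8li-hDDX41-HA is a mammalian expression plasmid for human DEAD-box helicase 41 (DDX41) carrying a C-terminal HA epitope tag. It is built on a modified version of the Stratagene/Agilent pCMV-3Tag-8 backbone in which the depositor installed a new multiple cloning site and an HA tag in place of the original FLAG tags. The sequenced plasmid is about 7.1 kb. It is propagated in E. coli as a high-copy plasmid through a ColE1/pUC-type origin with ampicillin selection (AmpR under its own bla promoter), and it also carries an f1 origin. For selection of transfected mammalian cells it contains a hygromycin B phosphotransferase cassette driven by an HSV thymidine kinase promoter and terminated by the HSV TK polyadenylation signal. The short herpesvirus UL24 and gH matches in the feature table are most likely incidental hits to the HSV sequences flanking this TK-derived cassette.

Expression of the payload is driven by the human CMV immediate-early enhancer and promoter and terminated by the bovine growth hormone poly(A) signal. The 1,866 bp DDX41 coding sequence lacks its own stop codon and was inserted through an XhoI/SalI junction (destroyed) and a retained NotI site. It reads in frame through a short linker into a single HA epitope followed by a stop codon. The annotation labels this tag as a fragment of a 3xHA element. The annotation still detects a 3xFLAG sequence downstream, but because it lies after the stop codon described by the depositor it should not be translated. T3 and T7 promoters flank the insert and serve mainly as sequencing primer sites, although the depositor notes that T3 lies too close to the start of the coding sequence to read it well. The construct suits transient or hygromycin-selected stable expression of HA-tagged DDX41 for detection or immunoprecipitation.
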