Addgene plasmid #165469: pCMV3Tag8li-hDDX41-HA
Purpose: Human DDX41 mammalian expression vector with C-terminal HA tag.
Depositing lab: Martin Dorf. Depositing organization: Harvard Medical School. Publication: TRIM65 regulates microRNA activity by ubiquitination of TNRC6. Li S, Wang L, Fu B, Berman MA, Diallo A, Dorf ME. Proc Natl Acad Sci U S A. 2014 May 13;111(19):6970-5. doi: 10.1073/pnas.1322545111. Epub 2014 Apr 28. PubMed 24778252.
Backbone
  Vector backbone: pCMV-3Tag-8 modified MCS
  Backbone manufacturer: Stratagene /Agilent
  Backbone size w/o insert (bp): 5200
  Vector type: Mammalian Expression
  Selectable markers: Hygromycin
Growth in bacteria
  Bacterial resistance: Ampicillin, 100 μg/mL
  Growth temperature: 37°C
  Growth strain: DH5alpha
  Copy number: High Copy
Gene/Insert
  Gene/Insert name: DEAD-box helicase 41 (alt names: DDX41, ABS, MPLPF; NM_016222)
  Species: H. sapiens (human)
  Insert size (bp): 1866
  Entrez Gene: DDX41 (a.k.a. ABS, MPLPF)
  Promoter: CMV
  Tag / fusion protein: HA (C terminal on insert)
  Cloning method: Restriction Enzyme; 5′ cloning site XhoI (destroyed during cloning); 3′ cloning site NotI (not destroyed)
  Sequencing primers: 5′ CMV, (T3); 3′ T7, BGH polyA reverse
Resource information
  A portion of this plasmid was derived from a plasmid made by: Abdul Ghani et al J. Cell. Physiol. 204 (1), 210-218 (2005).
Terms and licenses: Academic/Nonprofit Terms; Industry Terms: Not Available to Industry
Depositor comments: Backbone contains new multiple cloning site and c-terminal HA epitope instead of FLAGs. Construction: XhoI/SalI (destroyed)-gcc-[hDDX41 CDS 1866 bp, no stop]-Noti-a-Clai-HA epitope tag-ctt-STOP. T3 forward primer is too close for sequencing of CDS initiation.
How to cite: pCMV3Tag8li-hDDX41-HA was a gift from Martin Dorf (Addgene plasmid # 165469 ; http://n2t.net/addgene:165469 ; RRID:Addgene_165469)
